Addgene plasmid #182058: pLVTFrep5-creb
Purpose: Plasmids for production of LV-based TFactivity reporter
Depositing lab: Kentaro Abe. Depositing organization: Tohoku University, Graduate School of Life Sciences. Publication: PCR-based profiling of transcription factor activity in vivo by a virus-based reporter battery. Abe H, Abe K. iScience. 2022 Feb 14;25(3):103927. doi: 10.1016/j.isci.2022.103927. eCollection 2022 Mar 18. PubMed 35281741.
Backbone
  Vector backbone: pFUGW
  Vector type: Lentiviral
Growth in bacteria
  Bacterial resistance: Ampicillin, 100 μg/mL
  Growth temperature: 37°C
  Growth strain: NEB Stable
  Copy number: High Copy
Gene/Insert
  Gene/Insert name: Rep5 and Ref5
  Species: Synthetic
  Promoter: synthetic minimal promoter
  Cloning method: Restriction Enzyme; 5′ cloning site unknown (unknown if destroyed)
Terms and licenses: Academic/Nonprofit Terms; Industry Terms: Not Available to Industry
How to cite: pLVTFrep5-creb was a gift from Kentaro Abe (Addgene plasmid # 182058 ; http://n2t.net/addgene:182058 ; RRID:Addgene_182058)
