[The description below was written by a language model from this plasmid's Addgene catalogue record and pLannotate feature annotations shown in this document.]
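Description:
pLVTFrep5-creb is a lentiviral transfer plasmid built on the pFUGW backbone and intended for producing lentivirus-based reporters of transcription factor activity. It is maintained in E. coli through a high-copy ColE1/pUC-type origin and selected with ampicillin (AmpR); an f1 origin and an SV40/EM7-driven bleomycin/Zeocin resistance cassette also lie in the backbone, outside the viral genome. The viral portion has a third-generation layout. A CMV enhancer/promoter drives a truncated HIV-1 5' LTR to make genomic RNA in packaging cells. This is followed by the Ψ packaging signal with a gag fragment, the RRE for Rev-dependent export, and the cPPT/CTS. A WPRE, a truncated 3' LTR and a bGH polyadenylation signal close the unit.

The synthetic insert, recorded as "Rep5 and Ref5", appears in the feature table as two divergently oriented cassettes between the cPPT and the WPRE. On the reverse strand, a minimal TATA-box promoter (minP, next to a short CMV promoter fragment) drives the green fluorescent protein Clover fused to an hPEST degradation sequence. The PEST sequence shortens reporter half-life, so the signal follows current promoter activity. The name suggests that CREB-responsive elements sit upstream of the minimal promoter, but none are annotated and the record does not describe them. On the forward strand, a mouse PGK promoter fragment drives a human histone H2B coding sequence, plausibly the constitutive reference ("Ref") unit for normalising reporter output, although the record does not define these roles. The associated publication title indicates use in a virus-based reporter battery for PCR-based profiling of transcription factor activity in vivo.
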