Features (pLannotate 1.2.2; 34 found; start..end, strand, type, name):
     54..106     -  misc_feature   bom (fragment): basis of mobility region from pBR322
    261..640     +  enhancer       CMV enhancer: human cytomegalovirus immediate early enhancer
    641..840     +  promoter       CMV promoter: human cytomegalovirus (CMV) immediate early promoter
    858..1038    +  LTR            5' LTR (truncated): truncated 5' long terminal repeat (LTR) from HIV-1
   1085..1210    +  misc_feature   HIV-1 Ψ: packaging signal of human immunodeficiency virus type 1
   1194..1557    +  CDS            HIV-1 gag (fragment): gag protein from human immunodeficiency virus 1; gag
   1703..1936    +  misc_feature   RRE: The Rev response element (RRE) of HIV-1 allows for Rev-dependent mRNA export from the nucleus to the cytoplasm.
   2313..2413    +  CDS            Rev (fragment): human immunodeficiency virus 1 (HIV-1) Rev protein; rev; enhances nuclear export of unspliced and incompletely spliced viral mRNAs
   2439..2556    +  misc_feature   cPPT/CTS: central polypurine tract and central termination sequence of HIV-1
   2607..2627    -  misc_feature   MCS (fragment): pBluescript multiple cloning site
   2637..2756    -  CDS            hPEST: PEST degradation sequence from mouse ornithine decarboxylase human codon-optimized
   2793..3506    -  CDS            Clover: Clover is a basic (constitutively fluorescent) green/yellow fluorescent protein published in 2012, derived from Aequorea victoria. It is reported to be a rapidly-maturing weak dimer with high acid sensitivity.
   3539..3570    -  promoter       minP: minimal TATA-box promoter with low basal activity
   3590..3612    -  promoter       CMV promoter (fragment): human cytomegalovirus (CMV) immediate early promoter
   3833..4221    +  promoter       PGK promoter (fragment): mouse phosphoglycerate kinase 1 promoter
   4247..4624    +  CDS            H2BC11: H2B1J_HUMAN - Also known as H2BFR Experimental evidence at protein level: Swiss-Prot protein existence level 1. Has broad antibacterial activity. May contribute to the formation of the functional antimicrobial barrier of the colonic epithelium, and to the bactericidal activity of amniotic fluid. From Homo sapiens (Human).
   4749..5337    +  misc_feature   WPRE: woodchuck hepatitis virus posttranscriptional regulatory element
   5262..5849    +  CDS            nef: NEF_HV112 - Experimental evidence at protein level: Swiss-Prot protein existence level 1. Extracellular Nef protein targets CD4(+) T-lymphocytes for apoptosis by interacting with CXCR4 surface receptors. From Human immunodeficiency virus type 1 group M subtype B (isolate PCV12) (HIV-1).
   5856..6036    +  LTR            5' LTR (truncated): truncated 5' long terminal repeat (LTR) from HIV-1
   6068..6292    +  polyA_signal   bGH poly(A) signal: bovine growth hormone polyadenylation signal
   6296..6317    +  promoter       SV40 promoter (fragment): SV40 enhancer and early promoter
   6338..6766    +  rep_origin     f1 ori (sequence partly withheld): f1 bacteriophage origin of replication; arrow indicates direction of (+) strand synthesis
   6780..7109    +  promoter       SV40 promoter: SV40 enhancer and early promoter
   7157..7204    +  promoter       EM7 promoter: synthetic bacterial promoter&nbsp
   7223..7597    +  CDS            BleoR: antibiotic-binding protein; Sh ble from Streptoalloteichus hindustanus; confers resistance to bleomycin, phleomycin, and Zeocin™
   7607..7732    +  CDS            ble (fragment): BLE_KLEPN - Experimental evidence at protein level: Swiss-Prot protein existence level 1. Binding protein with a strong affinity to the bleomycin family of antibiotics. Binds to CL990; an antimitotic-antibiotic compound. From Klebsiella pneumoniae.
   7727..7848    +  polyA_signal   SV40 poly(A) signal: SV40 polyadenylation signal
   7921..7937    -  protein_bind   lac operator: The lac repressor binds to the lac operator to inhibit transcription in E. coli. This inhibition can be relieved by adding lactose or isopropyl-β-D-thiogalactopyranoside (IPTG). lac repressor encoded by lacI
   7945..7975    -  promoter       lac promoter: promoter for the E. coli lac operon
   7990..8011    -  protein_bind   CAP binding site: CAP binding activates transcription in the presence of cAMP. E. coli catabolite activator protein
   8024..8116    -  CDS            lacI (fragment): lac repressor; lacI; The lac repressor binds to the lac operator to inhibit transcription in E. coli. This inhibition can be relieved by adding lactose or isopropyl-β-D-thiogalactopyranoside (IPTG).
   8299..8887    -  rep_origin     ori: high-copy-number ColE1/pMB1/pBR322/pUC origin of replication
   9058..9918    -  CDS            AmpR: β-lactamase; bla; confers resistance to ampicillin, carbenicillin, and related antibiotics
   9919..10023   -  promoter       AmpR promoter: bla
>Addgene plasmid #182058 | pLVTFrep5-creb | addgene full sequence | sequence record 357498 | Addgene NGS Result
TTCCCCGAAAAGTGCCACCTGACGTCGACGGATCGGGAGATCTCCCGATCCCCTATGGTGCACTCTCAGT
ACAATCTGCTCTGATGCCGCATAGTTAAGCCAGTATCTGCTCCCTGCTTGTGTGTTGGAGGTCGCTGAGT
AGTGCGCGAGCAAAATTTAAGCTACAACAAGGCAAGGCTTGACCGACAATTGCATGAAGAATCTGCTTAG
GGTTAGGCGTTTTGCGCTGCTTCGCGATGTACGGGCCAGATATACGCGTTGACATTGATTATTGACTAGT
TATTAATAGTAATCAATTACGGGGTCATTAGTTCATAGCCCATATATGGAGTTCCGCGTTACATAACTTA
CGGTAAATGGCCCGCCTGGCTGACCGCCCAACGACCCCCGCCCATTGACGTCAATAATGACGTATGTTCC
CATAGTAACGCCAATAGGGACTTTCCATTGACGTCAATGGGTGGAGTATTTACGGTAAACTGCCCACTTG
GCAGTACATCAAGTGTATCATATGCCAAGTACGCCCCCTATTGACGTCAATGACGGTAAATGGCCCGCCT
GGCATTATGCCCAGTACATGACCTTATGGGACTTTCCTACTTGGCAGTACATCTACGTATTAGTCATCGC
TATTACCATGGTGATGCGGTTTTGGCAGTACATCAATGGGCGTGGATAGCGGTTTGACTCACGGGGATTT
CCAAGTCTCCACCCCATTGACGTCAATGGGAGTTTGTTTTGGCACCAAAATCAACGGGACTTTCCAAAAT
GTCGTAACAACTCCGCCCCATTGACGCAAATGGGCGGTAGGCGTGTACGGTGGGAGGTCTATATAAGCAG
CGCGTTTTGCCTGTACTGGGTCTCTCTGGTTAGACCAGATCTGAGCCTGGGAGCTCTCTGGCTAACTAGG
GAACCCACTGCTTAAGCCTCAATAAAGCTTGCCTTGAGTGCTTCAAGTAGTGTGTGCCCGTCTGTTGTGT
GACTCTGGTAACTAGAGATCCCTCAGACCCTTTTAGTCAGTGTGGAAAATCTCTAGCAGTGGCGCCCGAA
CAGGGACTTGAAAGCGAAAGGGAAACCAGAGGAGCTCTCTCGACGCAGGACTCGGCTTGCTGAAGCGCGC
ACGGCAAGAGGCGAGGGGCGGCGACTGGTGAGTACGCCAAAAATTTTGACTAGCGGAGGCTAGAAGGAGA
GAGATGGGTGCGAGAGCGTCAGTATTAAGCGGGGGAGAATTAGATCGCGATGGGAAAAAATTCGGTTAAG
GCCAGGGGGAAAGAAAAAATATAAATTAAAACATATAGTATGGGCAAGCAGGGAGCTAGAACGATTCGCA
GTTAATCCTGGCCTGTTAGAAACATCAGAAGGCTGTAGACAAATACTGGGACAGCTACAACCATCCCTTC
AGACAGGATCAGAAGAACTTAGATCATTATATAATACAGTAGCAACCCTCTATTGTGTGCATCAAAGGAT
AGAGATAAAAGACACCAAGGAAGCTTTAGACAAGATAGAGGAAGAGCAAAACAAAAGTAAGACCACCGCA
CAGCAAGCGGCCGCTGATCTTCAGACCTGGAGGAGGAGATATGAGGGACAATTGGAGAAGTGAATTATAT
AAATATAAAGTAGTAAAAATTGAACCATTAGGAGTAGCACCCACCAAGGCAAAGAGAAGAGTGGTGCAGA
GAGAAAAAAGAGCAGTGGGAATAGGAGCTTTGTTCCTTGGGTTCTTGGGAGCAGCAGGAAGCACTATGGG
CGCAGCGTCAATGACGCTGACGGTACAGGCCAGACAATTATTGTCTGGTATAGTGCAGCAGCAGAACAAT
TTGCTGAGGGCTATTGAGGCGCAACAGCATCTGTTGCAACTCACAGTCTGGGGCATCAAGCAGCTCCAGG
CAAGAATCCTGGCTGTGGAAAGATACCTAAAGGATCAACAGCTCCTGGGGATTTGGGGTTGCTCTGGAAA
ACTCATTTGCACCACTGCTGTGCCTTGGAATGCTAGTTGGAGTAATAAATCTCTGGAACAGATTTGGAAT
CACACGACCTGGATGGAGTGGGACAGAGAAATTAACAATTACACAAGCTTAATACACTCCTTAATTGAAG
AATCGCAAAACCAGCAAGAAAAGAATGAACAAGAATTATTGGAATTAGATAAATGGGCAAGTTTGTGGAA
TTGGTTTAACATAACAAATTGGCTGTGGTATATAAAATTATTCATAATGATAGTAGGAGGCTTGGTAGGT
TTAAGAATAGTTTTTGCTGTACTTTCTATAGTGAATAGAGTTAGGCAGGGATATTCACCATTATCGTTTC
AGACCCACCTCCCAACCCCGAGGGGACCCGACAGGCCCGAAGGAATAGAAGAAGAAGGTGGAGAGAGAGA
CAGAGACAGATCCATTCGATTAGTGAACGGATCTACAAATGGCAGTATTCATCCACAATTTTAAAAGAAA
AGGGGGGATTGGGGGGTACAGTGCAGGGGAAAGAATAGTAGACATAATAGCAACAGACATACAAACTAAA
GAATTACAAAAACAAATTACAAAAATTCAAAATTTTCGGGTTTATTACAGGGACAGCAGAAATTCACTTT
GAATTCACAAAAGCTGGGTACCGGGCCCCCCCTCGAGTCTAGATTAGACGTTGATCCTGGCGCTGGCGCA
AGCAGCAGGGTGTCTATCCATGCCGCTCTCCTGGGCGCAGCTCATGGGCAGGGTTCCTGCGGCCTGTTCC
TCCACCTCTGGAGGGAAGCCGTGAGAATTTCCTACTACCTTACGCTTCTTCTTTGGAGCCGTGTACAGCT
CGTCCATGCCGAGAGTGATCCCGGCGGCGGTTACGAACTCCAGCAGGACCATGTGATCGCGCTTCTCGTT
GGGGTCTTTGCTCAGGGCGGACTGATGGCTCAGGTAGTGGTTGTCGGGCAGCAGCACGGGGCCGTCGCCG
ATGGGGGTGTTCTGCTGGTAGTGGTCGGCGAGCTGCACGCTGCCGTCCTCAACGTTGTGGCGGATCTTGA
AGTTAGCCTTGATGCCGTTCTTCTGCTTGTCAGCCGTGATATAGACGTTGTGGCTGTTGAAGTTGTACTC
CAGCTTGTGCCCCAGGATGTTGCCGTCCTCCTTGAAGTCGATGCCCTTCAGCTCGATGCGGTTCACCAGG
GTGTCGCCCTCGAACTTCACCTCGGCGCGGGTCTTGTAGGTGCCGTCGTCCTTGAAAGAGATGGTGCGCT
CCTGGACGTAGCCTTCGGGCATGGCGGACTTGAAGAAGTCGTGCTGCTTCATGTGGTCGGGGTAGCGGCT
GAAGCAGGCCACGCCGTAGCCGAAGGTGGTCACGAGGGTGGGCCAGGGCACGGGCAGCTTGCCGGTGGTG
CAGATGAACTTCAGGGTCAGCTTGCCGTTGGTGGCATCGCCCTCGCCCTCGCCCCGGACGCTGAACTTGT
GGCCGTTTACGTCGCCGTCCAGCTCGACCAGGATGGGCACCACCCCGGTGAACAGCTCCTCGCCCTTGCT
CACCATGGTGGCGACCGGTACAGTACCGGATTGCCAAGCTGGAAGTCGAGCTTCCATTATATACCCTCTA
GTGTCTAAGCTTATCTGTTCTCCCATTGACGTCAATGGGGTGTCTGAAAGACGTCACAGTATGACGGCCA
TGGGATCTGGCAGCTGACGTCACTGTCTGGTGCGGATCCCCCCCAAAGCCCCCGGGGCTGTAATTGCGTC
CCTCTCCCGCTAGGGGGCAGCAGCGAGCCGCCCGGGGCGGCGCGAATTCCCGCGGCCGCCATGGCGGCCG
GGAGCATGCGACGTCGGGCCCAATCTGCAGCACGTGCCGCGGTGGCGGCCGCCCGGTAGGCGCCAACCGG
CTCCGTTCTTTGGTGGCCCCTTCGCGCCACCTTCTACTCCTCCCCTAGTCAGGAAGTTCCCCCCCGCCCC
GCAGCTCGCGTCGTGCAGGACGTGACAAATGGAAGTAGCACGTCTCACTAGTCTCGTGCAGATGGACAGC
ACCGCTGAGCAATGGAAGCGGGTAGGCCTTTGGGGCAGCGGCCAATAGCAGCTTTGCTCCTTCGCTTTCT
GGGCTCAGAGGCTGGGAAGGGGTGGGTCCGGGGGCGGGCTCAGGGGCGGGCTCAGGGGCGGGGCGGGCGC
CCGAAGGTCCTCCGGAGGCCCGGCATTCTGCACGCTTCAAAAGCGCACGTCTGTCGCGCTGTTCTCCTCT
TCCTCATCTCCGGGCCTTTCGACCTCACGGTGTTAGCGCTGCCACCATGCCCGAACCTGCCAAATCCGCC
CCAGCCCCAAAGAAGGGAAGCAAGAAAGCAGTGACCAAAGCACAGAAAAAGGGCGGAAAAAAGCGGAAAC
GGAGTCGGAAGGAAAGTTACTCTATTTACGTCTATAAAGTCCTGAAACAGGTGCATCCCGATACAGGAAT
CTCCTCCAAAGCGATGGGAATTATGAACTCCTTCGTCAATGACATCTTTGAACGGATTGCTGGCGAAGCC
TCTCGGCTGGCCCACTATAATAAACGGTCCACTATTACTTCCAGAGAAATTCAAACCGCTGTCCGGCTCT
TGCTTCCTGGCGAGTTGGCTAAGCACGCTGTCTCAGAAGGAACAAAAGCCATAACTAAATATACTTCCGC
AAAAGATCCTCCCGTCGTGAACTGGAGCCACCCCCAGTTTGAAAAAGGAGTGAGTGGAAACTGGAGTCAC
CCTCAGTTCGAGAAGTAAGCTAGCTCTAGAAATTCCTCGAGGGATCAAGCTTATCGATAATCAACCTCTG
GATTACAAAATTTGTGAAAGATTGACTGGTATTCTTAACTATGTTGCTCCTTTTACGCTATGTGGATACG
CTGCTTTAATGCCTTTGTATCATGCTATTGCTTCCCGTATGGCTTTCATTTTCTCCTCCTTGTATAAATC
CTGGTTGCTGTCTCTTTATGAGGAGTTGTGGCCCGTTGTCAGGCAACGTGGCGTGGTGTGCACTGTGTTT
GCTGACGCAACCCCCACTGGTTGGGGCATTGCCACCACCTGTCAGCTCCTTTCCGGGACTTTCGCTTTCC
CCCTCCCTATTGCCACGGCGGAACTCATCGCCGCCTGCCTTGCCCGCTGCTGGACAGGGGCTCGGCTGTT
GGGCACTGACAATTCCGTGGTGTTGTCGGGGAAGCTGACGTCCTTTCCATGGCTGCTCGCCTGTGTTGCC
ACCTGGATTCTGCGCGGGACGTCCTTCTGCTACGTCCCTTCGGCCCTCAATCCAGCGGACCTTCCTTCCC
GCGGCCTGCTGCCGGCTCTGCGGCCTCTTCCGCGTCTTCGCCTTCGCCCTCAGACGAGTCGGATCTCCCT
TTGGGCCGCCTCCCCGCATCGATACCGTCGAGACCTAGAAAAACATGGAGCAATCACAAGTAGCAATACA
GCAGCTACCAATGCTGATTGTGCCTGGCTAGAAGCACAAGAGGAGGAGGAGGTGGGTTTTCCAGTCACAC
CTCAGGTACCTTTAAGACCAATGACTTACAAGGCAGCTGTAGATCTTAGCCACTTTTTAAAAGAAAAGGG
GGGACTGGAAGGGCTAATTCACTCCCAACGAAGACAAGATATCCTTGATCTGTGGATCTACCACACACAA
GGCTACTTCCCTGATTGGCAGAACTACACACCAGGGCCAGGGATCAGATATCCACTGACCTTTGGATGGT
GCTACAAGCTAGTACCAGTTGAGCAAGAGAAGGTAGAAGAAGCCAATGAAGGAGAGAACACCCGCTTGTT
ACACCCTGTGAGCCTGCATGGGATGGATGACCCGGAGAGAGAAGTATTAGAGTGGAGGTTTGACAGCCGC
CTAGCATTTCATCACATGGCCCGAGAGCTGCATCCGGACTGTACTGGGTCTCTCTGGTTAGACCAGATCT
GAGCCTGGGAGCTCTCTGGCTAACTAGGGAACCCACTGCTTAAGCCTCAATAAAGCTTGCCTTGAGTGCT
TCAAGTAGTGTGTGCCCGTCTGTTGTGTGACTCTGGTAACTAGAGATCCCTCAGACCCTTTTAGTCAGTG
TGGAAAATCTCTAGCAGGGCCCGTTTAAACCCGCTGATCAGCCTCGACTGTGCCTTCTAGTTGCCAGCCA
TCTGTTGTTTGCCCCTCCCCCGTGCCTTCCTTGACCCTGGAAGGTGCCACTCCCACTGTCCTTTCCTAAT
AAAATGAGGAAATTGCATCGCATTGTCTGAGTAGGTGTCATTCTATTCTGGGGGGTGGGGTGGGGCAGGA
CAGCAAGGGGGAGGATTGGGAAGACAATAGCAGGCATGCTGGGGATGCGGTGGGCTCTATGGCTTCTGAG
GCGGAAAGAACCAGCTGGGGCTCTAGGGGGTATCCCC
[124 nt withheld, positions 6338-6461]
C
[91 nt withheld, positions 6463-6553]
A
[49 nt withheld, positions 6555-6603]
CCTTTGACGTTGGAGTCCACGTTCTTT
[37 nt withheld, positions 6631-6667]
ACCCTATCTCGGTCTATTCTTTTGATTTATAAGGGATTTTGCCGATTTCGGCCTATTGGTTAAAAAATGA
GCTGATTTAACAAAAATTTAACGCGAATTAATTCTGTGGAATGTGTGTCAGTTAGGGTGTGGAAAGTCCC
CAGGCTCCCCAGCAGGCAGAAGTATGCAAAGCATGCATCTCAATTAGTCAGCAACCAGGTGTGGAAAGTC
CCCAGGCTCCCCAGCAGGCAGAAGTATGCAAAGCATGCATCTCAATTAGTCAGCAACCATAGTCCCGCCC
CTAACTCCGCCCATCCCGCCCCTAACTCCGCCCAGTTCCGCCCATTCTCCGCCCCATGGCTGACTAATTT
TTTTTATTTATGCAGAGGCCGAGGCCGCCTCTGCCTCTGAGCTATTCCAGAAGTAGTGAGGAGGCTTTTT
TGGAGGCCTAGGCTTTTGCAAAAAGCTCCCGGGAGCTTGTATATCCATTTTCGGATCTGATCAGCACGTG
TTGACAATTAATCATCGGCATAGTATATCGGCATAGTATAATACGACAAGGTGAGGAACTAAACCATGGC
CAAGTTGACCAGTGCCGTTCCGGTGCTCACCGCGCGCGACGTCGCCGGAGCGGTCGAGTTCTGGACCGAC
CGGCTCGGGTTCTCCCGGGACTTCGTGGAGGACGACTTCGCCGGTGTGGTCCGGGACGACGTGACCCTGT
TCATCAGCGCGGTCCAGGACCAGGTGGTGCCGGACAACACCCTGGCCTGGGTGTGGGTGCGCGGCCTGGA
CGAGCTGTACGCCGAGTGGTCGGAGGTCGTGTCCACGAACTTCCGGGACGCCTCCGGGCCGGCCATGACC
GAGATCGGCGAGCAGCCGTGGGGGCGGGAGTTCGCCCTGCGCGACCCGGCCGGCAACTGCGTGCACTTCG
TGGCCGAGGAGCAGGACTGACACGTGCTACGAGATTTCGATTCCACCGCCGCCTTCTATGAAAGGTTGGG
CTTCGGAATCGTTTTCCGGGACGCCGGCTGGATGATCCTCCAGCGCGGGGATCTCATGCTGGAGTTCTTC
GCCCACCCCAACTTGTTTATTGCAGCTTATAATGGTTACAAATAAAGCAATAGCATCACAAATTTCACAA
ATAAAGCATTTTTTTCACTGCATTCTAGTTGTGGTTTGTCCAAACTCATCAATGTATCTTATCATGTCTG
TATACCGTCGACCTCTAGCTAGAGCTTGGCGTAATCATGGTCATAGCTGTTTCCTGTGTGAAATTGTTAT
CCGCTCACAATTCCACACAACATACGAGCCGGAAGCATAAAGTGTAAAGCCTGGGGTGCCTAATGAGTGA
GCTAACTCACATTAATTGCGTTGCGCTCACTGCCCGCTTTCCAGTCGGGAAACCTGTCGTGCCAGCTGCA
TTAATGAATCGGCCAACGCGCGGGGAGAGGCGGTTTGCGTATTGGGCGCTCTTCCGCTTCCTCGCTCACT
GACTCGCTGCGCTCGGTCGTTCGGCTGCGGCGAGCGGTATCAGCTCACTCAAAGGCGGTAATACGGTTAT
CCACAGAATCAGGGGATAACGCAGGAAAGAACATGTGAGCAAAAGGCCAGCAAAAGGCCAGGAACCGTAA
AAAGGCCGCGTTGCTGGCGTTTTTCCATAGGCTCCGCCCCCCTGACGAGCATCACAAAAATCGACGCTCA
AGTCAGAGGTGGCGAAACCCGACAGGACTATAAAGATACCAGGCGTTTCCCCCTGGAAGCTCCCTCGTGC
GCTCTCCTGTTCCGACCCTGCCGCTTACCGGATACCTGTCCGCCTTTCTCCCTTCGGGAAGCGTGGCGCT
TTCTCATAGCTCACGCTGTAGGTATCTCAGTTCGGTGTAGGTCGTTCGCTCCAAGCTGGGCTGTGTGCAC
GAACCCCCCGTTCAGCCCGACCGCTGCGCCTTATCCGGTAACTATCGTCTTGAGTCCAACCCGGTAAGAC
ACGACTTATCGCCACTGGCAGCAGCCACTGGTAACAGGATTAGCAGAGCGAGGTATGTAGGCGGTGCTAC
AGAGTTCTTGAAGTGGTGGCCTAACTACGGCTACACTAGAAGAACAGTATTTGGTATCTGCGCTCTGCTG
AAGCCAGTTACCTTCGGAAAAAGAGTTGGTAGCTCTTGATCCGGCAAACAAACCACCGCTGGTAGCGGTG
GTTTTTTTGTTTGCAAGCAGCAGATTACGCGCAGAAAAAAAGGATCTCAAGAAGATCCTTTGATCTTTTC
TACGGGGTCTGACGCTCAGTGGAACGAAAACTCACGTTAAGGGATTTTGGTCATGAGATTATCAAAAAGG
ATCTTCACCTAGATCCTTTTAAATTAAAAATGAAGTTTTAAATCAATCTAAAGTATATATGAGTAAACTT
GGTCTGACAGTTACCAATGCTTAATCAGTGAGGCACCTATCTCAGCGATCTGTCTATTTCGTTCATCCAT
AGTTGCCTGACTCCCCGTCGTGTAGATAACTACGATACGGGAGGGCTTACCATCTGGCCCCAGTGCTGCA
ATGATACCGCGAGACCCACGCTCACCGGCTCCAGATTTATCAGCAATAAACCAGCCAGCCGGAAGGGCCG
AGCGCAGAAGTGGTCCTGCAACTTTATCCGCCTCCATCCAGTCTATTAATTGTTGCCGGGAAGCTAGAGT
AAGTAGTTCGCCAGTTAATAGTTTGCGCAACGTTGTTGCCATTGCTACAGGCATCGTGGTGTCACGCTCG
TCGTTTGGTATGGCTTCATTCAGCTCCGGTTCCCAACGATCAAGGCGAGTTACATGATCCCCCATGTTGT
GCAAAAAAGCGGTTAGCTCCTTCGGTCCTCCGATCGTTGTCAGAAGTAAGTTGGCCGCAGTGTTATCACT
CATGGTTATGGCAGCACTGCATAATTCTCTTACTGTCATGCCATCCGTAAGATGCTTTTCTGTGACTGGT
GAGTACTCAACCAAGTCATTCTGAGAATAGTGTATGCGGCGACCGAGTTGCTCTTGCCCGGCGTCAATAC
GGGATAATACCGCGCCACATAGCAGAACTTTAAAAGTGCTCATCATTGGAAAACGTTCTTCGGGGCGAAA
ACTCTCAAGGATCTTACCGCTGTTGAGATCCAGTTCGATGTAACCCACTCGTGCACCCAACTGATCTTCA
GCATCTTTTACTTTCACCAGCGTTTCTGGGTGAGCAAAAACAGGAAGGCAAAATGCCGCAAAAAAGGGAA
TAAGGGCGACACGGAAATGTTGAATACTCATACTCTTCCTTTTTCAATATTATTGAAGCATTTATCAGGG
TTATTGTCTCATGAGCGGATACATATTTGAATGTATTTAGAAAAATAAACAAATAGGGGTTCCGCGCACA
T
